>Addgene plasmid #89697 | pFosill-3 | depositor full sequence | sequence record 173836 | pFosill-3 sequence 9863 bps
TCCTACCTCATTCGTGATACAGATCGGAAGAGCGGTTCAGCAGGAATGCCGAGACCGATCCTCAGCGATC
CTATAGTGTCACCTAAATCGTATGCGGCCGCCCGGGCCGTCGACCAATTCTCATGTTTGACAGCTTATCA
TCGAATTTCTGCCATTCATCCGCTTATTATCACTTATTCAGGCGTAGCACCAGGCGTTTAAGGGCACCAA
TAACTGCCTTAAAAAAATTACGCCCCGCCCTGCCACTCATCGCAGTACTGTTGTAATTCATTAAGCATTC
TGCCGACATGGAAGCCATCACAGACGGCATGATGAACCTGAATCGCCAGCGGCATCAGCACCTTGTCGCC
TTGCGTATAATATTTGCCCATGGTGAAAACGGGGGCGAAGAAGTTGTCCATATTGGCCACGTTTAAATCA
AAACTGGTGAAACTCACCCAGGGATTGGCTGAGACGAAAAACATATTCTCAATAAACCCTTTAGGGAAAT
AGGCCAGGTTTTCACCGTAACACGCCACATCTTGCGAATATATGTGTAGAAACTGCCGGAAATCGTCGTG
GTATTCACTCCAGAGCGATGAAAACGTTTCAGTTTGCTCATGGAAAACGGTGTAACAAGGGTGAACACTA
TCCCATATCACCAGCTCACCGTCTTTCATTGCCATACGGAATTCCGGATGAGCATTCATCAGGCGGGCAA
GAATGTGAATAAAGGCCGGATAAAACTTGTGCTTATTTTTCTTTACGGTCTTTAAAAAGGCCGTAATATC
CAGCTGAACGGTCTGGTTATAGGTACATTGAGCAACTGACTGAAATGCCTCAAAATGTTCTTTACGATGC
CATTGGGATATATCAACGGTGGTATATCCAGTGATTTTTTTCTCCATTTTAGCTTCCTTAGCTCCTGAAA
ATCTCGATAACTCAAAAAATACGCCCGGTAGTGATCTTATTTCATTATGGTGAAAGTTGGAACCTCTTAC
GTGCCGATCAACGTCTCATTTTCGCCAAAAGTTGGCCCAGGGCTTCCCGGTATCAACAGGGACACCAGGA
TTTATTTATTCTGCGAAGTGATCTTCCGTCACAGGTATTTATTCGCGATAAGCTCATGGAGCGGCGTAAC
CGTCGCACAGGAAGGACAGAGAAAGCGCGGATCTGGGAAGTGACGGACAGAACGGTCAGGACCTGGATTG
GGGAGGCGGTTGCCGCCGCTGCTGCTGACGGTGTGACGTTCTCTGTTCCGGTCACACCACATACGTTCCG
CCATTCCTATGCGATGCACATGCTGTATGCCGGTATACCGCTGAAAGTTCTGCAAAGCCTGATGGGACAT
AAGTCCATCAGTTCAACGGAAGTCTACACGAAGGTTTTTGCGCTGGATGTGGCTGCCCGGCACCGGGTGC
AGTTTGCGATGCCGGAGTCTGATGCGGTTGCGATGCTGAAACAATTATCCTGAGAATAAATGCCTTGGCC
TTTATATGGAAATGTGGAACTGAGTGGATATGCTGTTTTTGTCTGTTAAACAGAGAAGCTGGCTGTTATC
CACTGAGAAGCGAACGAAACAGTCGGGAAAATCTCCCATTATCGTAGAGATCCGCATTATTAATCTCAGG
AGCCTGTGTAGCGTTTATAGGAAGTAGTGTTCTGTCATGATGCCTGCAAGCGGTAACGAAAACGATTTGA
ATATGCCTTCAGGAACAATAGAAATCTTCGTGCGGTGTTACGTTGAAGTGGAGCGGATTATGTCAGCAAT
GGACAGAACAACCTAATGAACACAGAACCATGATGTGGTCTGTCCTTTTACAGCCAGTAGGCTCGCCGCA
GTCGAGCGACGGCGAAGCCCTCGAGTGAGCGAGGAAGCACCAGGGAACAGCACTTATATATTCTGCTTAC
ACACGATGCCTGAAAAAACTTCCCTTGGGGTTATCCACTTATCCACGGGGATATTTTTATAATTATTTTT
TTTATAGTTTTTAGATCTTCTTTTTTAGAGCGCCTTGTAGGCCTTTATCCATGCTGGTTCTAGAGAAGGT
GTTGTGACAAATTGCCCTTTCAGTGTGACAAATCACCCTCAAATGACAGTCCTGTCTGTGACAAATTGCC
CTTAACCCTGTGACAAATTGCCCTCAGAAGAAGCTGTTTTTTCACAAAGTTATCCCTGCTTATTGACTCT
TTTTTATTTAGTGTGACAATCTAAAAACTTGTCACACTTCACATGGATCTGTCATGGCGGAAACAGCGGT
TATCAATCACAAGAAACGTAAAAATAGCCCGCGAATCGTCCAGTCAAACGACCTCACTGAGGCGGCATAT
AGTCTCTCCCGGGATCAAAAACGTATGCTGTATCTGTTCGTTGACCAGATCAGAAAATCTGATGGCACCC
TACAGGAACATGACGGTATCTGCGAGATCCATGTTGCTAAATATGCTGAAATATTCGGATTGACCTCTGC
GGAAGCCAGTAAGGATATACGGCAGGCATTGAAGAGTTTCGCGGGGAAGGAAGTGGTTTTTTATCGCCCT
GAAGAGGATGCCGGCGATGAAAAAGGCTATGAATCTTTTCCTTGGTTTATCAAACGTGCGCACAGTCCAT
CCAGAGGGCTTTACAGTGTACATATCAACCCATATCTCATTCCCTTCTTTATCGGGTTACAGAACCGGTT
TACGCAGTTTCGGCTTAGTGAAACAAAAGAAATCACCAATCCGTATGCCATGCGTTTATACGAATCCCTG
TGTCAGTATCGTAAGCCGGATGGCTCAGGCATCGTCTCTCTGAAAATCGACTGGATCATAGAGCGTTACC
AGCTGCCTCAAAGTTACCAGCGTATGCCTGACTTCCGCCGCCGCTTCCTGCAGGTCTGTGTTAATGAGAT
CAACAGCAGAACTCCAATGCGCCTCTCATACATTGAGAAAAAGAAAGGCCGCCAGACGACTCATATCGTA
TTTTCCTTCCGCGATATCACTTCCATGACGACAGGATAGTCTGAGGGTTATCTGTCACAGATTTGAGGGT
GGTTCGTCACATTTGTTCTGACCTACTGAGGGTAATTTGTCACAGTTTTGCTGTTTCCTTCAGCCTGCAT
GGATTTTCTCATACTTTTTGAACTGTAATTTTTAAGGAAGCCAAATTTGAGGGCAGTTTGTCACAGTTGA
TTTCCTTCTCTTTCCCTTCGTCATGTGACCTGATATCGGGGGTTAGTTCGTCATCATTGATGAGGGTTGA
TTATCACAGTTTATTACTCTGAATTGGCTATCCGCGTGTGTACCTCTACCTGGAGTTTTTCCCACGGTGG
ATATTTCTTCTTGCGCTGAGCGTAAGAGCTATCTGACAGAACAGTTCTTCTTTGCTTCCTCGCCAGTTCG
CTCGCTATGCTCGGTTACACGGCTGCGGCGAGCGCTAGTGATAATAAGTGACTGAGGTATGTGCTCCTCT
TATCTCCTTTTGTAGTGTTGCTCTTATTTTAAACAACTTTGCGGTTTTTTGATGACTTTGCGATTTTGTT
GTTGCTTTGCAGTAAATTGCAAGATTTAATAAAAAAACGCAAAGCAATGATTAAAGGATGTTCAGAATGA
AACTCATGGAAACACTTAACCAGTGCATAAACGCTGGTCATGAAATGACGAAGGCTATCGCCATTGCACA
GTTTAATGATGACAGCCCGGAAGCGAGGAAAATAACCCGGCGCTGGAGAATAGGTGAAGCAGCGGATTTA
GTTGGGGTTTCTTCTCAGGCTATCAGAGATGCCGAGAAAGCAGGGCGACTACCGCACCCGGATATGGAAA
TTCGAGGACGGGTTGAGCAACGAGTTGGTTATACAATTGAACAAATTAATCATATGCGTGATGTGTTTGG
TACGCGATTGCGACGTGCTGAAGACGTATTTCCACCGGTGATCGGGGTTGCTGCTCATAAAGGTGGCGTT
TACAAAACCTCAGTTTCTGTTCATCTTGCTCAGGATCTGGCTCTGAAGGGGCTACGAGTTTTGCTCGTGG
AAGGTAACGACCCCCAGGGAACAGCCTCAATGTATCACGGATGGGTACCAGATCTTCATATTCATGCAGA
AGACACTCTCCTGCCTTTCTATCTTGGGGAAAAGGACGATGTCACTTATGCAATAAAGCCCACTTGCTGG
CCGGGGCTTGACATTATTCCTTCCTGTCTGGCTCTGCACCGTATTGAAACTGAGTTAATGGGCAAATTTG
ATGAAGGTAAACTGCCCACCGATCCACACCTGATGCTCCGACTGGCCATTGAAACTGTTGCTCATGACTA
TGATGTCATAGTTATTGACAGCGCACCTAACCTGGGTATCGGCACGATTAATGTCGTATGTGCTGCTGAT
GTGCTGATTGTTCCCACGCCTGCTGAGTTGTTTGACTACACCTCCGCACTGCAGTTTTTCGATATGCTTC
GTGATCTGCTCAAGAACGTTGATCTTAAAGGGTTCGAGCCTGATGTACGTATTTTGCTTACCAAATACAG
CAATAGTAATGGCTCTCAGTCCCCGTGGATGGAGGAGCAAATTCGGGATGCCTGGGGAAGCATGGTTCTA
AAAAATGTTGTACGTGAAACGGATGAAGTTGGTAAAGGTCAGATCCGGATGAGAACTGTTTTTGAACAGG
CCATTGATCAACGCTCCTCAACTGGTGCCTGGAGAAATGCTCTTTCTATTTGGGAACCTGTCTGCAATGA
AATTTTCGATCGTCTGATTAAACCACGCTGGGAGATTAGATAATGAAGCGTGCGCCTGTTATTCCAAAAC
ATACGCTCAATACTCAACCGGTTGAAGATACTTCGTTATCGACACCAGCTGCCCCGATGGTGGATTCGTT
AATTGCGCGCGTAGGAGTAATGGCTCGCGGTAATGCCATTACTTTGCCTGTATGTGGTCGGGATGTGAAG
TTTACTCTTGAAGTGCTCCGGGGTGATAGTGTTGAGAAGACCTCTCGGGTATGGTCAGGTAATGAACGTG
ACCAGGAGCTGCTTACTGAGGACGCACTGGATGATCTCATCCCTTCTTTTCTACTGACTGGTCAACAGAC
ACCGGCGTTCGGTCGAAGAGTATCTGGTGTCATAGAAATTGCCGATGGGAGTCGCCGTCGTAAAGCTGCT
GCACTTACCGAAAGTGATTATCGTGTTCTGGTTGGCGAGCTGGATGATGAGCAGATGGCTGCATTATCCA
GATTGGGTAACGATTATCGCCCAACAAGTGCTTATGAACGTGGTCAGCGTTATGCAAGCCGATTGCAGAA
TGAATTTGCTGGAAATATTTCTGCGCTGGCTGATGCGGAAAATATTTCACGTAAGATTATTACCCGCTGT
ATCAACACCGCCAAATTGCCTAAATCAGTTGTTGCTCTTTTTTCTCACCCCGGTGAACTATCTGCCCGGT
CAGGTGATGCACTTCAAAAAGCCTTTACAGATAAAGAGGAATTACTTAAGCAGCAGGCATCTAACCTTCA
TGAGCAGAAAAAAGCTGGGGTGATATTTGAAGCTGAAGAAGTTATCACTCTTTTAACTTCTGTGCTTAAA
ACGTCATCTGCATCAAGAACTAGTTTAAGCTCACGACATCAGTTTGCTCCTGGAGCGACAGTATTGTATA
AGGGCGATAAAATGGTGCTTAACCTGGACAGGTCTCGTGTTCCAACTGAGTGTATAGAGAAAATTGAGGC
CATTCTTAAGGAACTTGAAAAGCCAGCACCCTGATGCGACCACGTTTTAGTCTACGTTTATCTGTCTTTA
CTTAATGTCCTTTGTTACAGGCCAGAAAGCATAACTGGCCTGAATATTCTCTCTGGGCCCACTGTTCCAC
TTGTATCGTCGGTCTGATAATCAGACTGGGACCACGGTCCCACTCGTATCGTCGGTCTGATTATTAGTCT
GGGACCACGGTCCCACTCGTATCGTCGGTCTGATTATTAGTCTGGGACCACGGTCCCACTCGTATCGTCG
GTCTGATAATCAGACTGGGACCACGGTCCCACTCGTATCGTCGGTCTGATTATTAGTCTGGGACCATGGT
CCCACTCGTATCGTCGGTCTGATTATTAGTCTGGGACCACGGTCCCACTCGTATCGTCGGTCTGATTATT
AGTCTGGAACCACGGTCCCACTCGTATCGTCGGTCTGATTATTAGTCTGGGACCACGGTCCCACTCGTAT
CGTCGGTCTGATTATTAGTCTGGGACCACGATCCCACTCGTGTTGTCGGTCTGATTATCGGTCTGGGACC
ACGGTCCCACTTGTATTGTCGATCAGACTATCAGCGTGAGACTACGATTCCATCAATGCCTGTCAAGGGC
AAGTATTGACATGTCGTCGTAACCTGTAGAACGGAGTAACCTCGGTGTGCGGTTGTATGCCTGCTGTGGA
TTGCTGCTGTGTCCTGCTTATCCACAACATTTTGCGCACGGTTATGTGGACAAAATACCTGGTTACCCAG
GCCGTGCCGGCACGTTAACCGGGCTGCATCCGATGCAAGTGTGTCGCTGTCGACGAGCTCGCGAGCTCGG
ACATGAGGTTGCCCCGTATTCAGTGTCGCTGATTTGTATTGTCTGAAGTTGTTTTTACGTTAAGTTGATG
CAGATCAATTAATACGATACCTGCGTCATAATTGATTATTTGACGTGGTTTGATGGCCTCCACGCACGTT
GTGATATGTAGATGATAATCATTATCACTTTACGGGTCCTTTCCGGTGATCCGACAGGTTACGGGGCGGC
GACCTCGCGGGTTTTCGCTATTTATGAAAATTTTCCGGTTTAAGGCGTTTCCGTTCTTCTTCGTCATAAC
TTAATGTTTTTATTTAAAATACCCTCTGAAAAGAAAGGAAACGACAGGTGCTGAAAGCGAGGCTTTTTGG
CCTCTGTCGTTTCCTTTCTCTGTTTTTGTCCGTGGAATGAACAATGGAAGTCCTGGCGTAATAGCGAAGA
GGCCCGCACCGATCGCCCTTCCCAACAGTTGCGCAGCCTGAATGGCGAATGGCGCCTGATGCGGTATTTT
CTCCTTACGCATCTGTGCGGTATTTCACACCGCATATGGTGCACTCTCAGTACAATCTGCTCTGATGCCG
CATAGTTAAGCCAGCCCCGACACCCGCCAACACCCGCTGACGCGCCCTGACGGGCTTGTCTGCTCCCGGC
ATCCGCTTACAGACAAGCTGTGACCGTCTCCGGGAGCTGCATGTGTCAGAGGTTTTCACCGTCATCACCG
AAACGCGCGAGACGAAAGGGCCTCGTGATACGCCTATTTTTATAGGTTAATGTCATGATAATAATGGTTT
CTTAGACGTCAGGTGGCACTTTTCGGGGAAATGTGCGCGGAACCCCTATTTGTTTATTTTTCTAAATACA
TTCAAATATGTATCCGCTCATGAGACAATAACCCTGATAAATGCTTCAATAATATTGAAAAAGGAAGAGT
ATGAGTATTCAACATTTCCGTGTCGCCCTTATTCCCTTTTTTGCGGCATTTTGCCTTCCTGTTTTTGCTC
ACCCAGAAACGCTGGTGAAAGTAAAAGATGCTGAAGATCAGTTGGGTGCACGAGTGGGTTACATCGAACT
GGATCTCAACAGCGGTAAGATCCTTGAGAGTTTTCGCCCCGAAGAACGTTTTCCAATGATGAGCACTTTT
AAAGTTCTGCTATGTGGCGCGGTATTATCCCGTATTGACGCCGGGCAAGAGCAACTCGGTCGCCGCATAC
ACTATTCTCAGAATGACTTGGTTGAGTACTCACCAGTCACAGAAAAGCATCTTACGGATGGCATGACAGT
AAGAGAATTATGCAGTGCTGCCATAACCATGAGTGATAACACTGCGGCCAACTTACTTCTGACAACGATC
GGAGGACCGAAGGAGCTAACCGCTTTTTTGCACAACATGGGGGATCATGTAACTCGCCTTGATCGTTGGG
AACCGGAGCTGAATGAAGCCATACCAAACGACGAGCGTGACACCACGATGCCTGTAGCAATGGCAACAAC
GTTGCGCAAACTATTAACTGGCGAACTACTTACTCTAGCTTCCCGGCAACAATTAATAGACTGGATGGAG
GCGGATAAAGTTGCAGGACCACTTCTGCGCTCGGCCCTTCCGGCTGGCTGGTTTATTGCTGATAAATCTG
GAGCCGGTGAGCGTGGGTCTCGCGGTATCATTGCAGCACTGGGGCCAGATGGTAAGCCCTCCCGTATCGT
AGTTATCTACACGACGGGGAGTCAGGCAACTATGGATGAACGAAATAGACAGATCGCTGAGATAGGTGCC
TCACTGATTAAGCATTGGTAACTGTCAGACCAAGTTTACTCATATATACTTTAGATTGATTTAAAACTTC
ATTTTTAATTTAAAAGGATCTAGGTGAAGATCCTTTTTGATAATCTCATGACCAAAATCCCTTAACGTGA
GTTTTCGTTCCACTGAGCGTCAGACCCCGTAGAAAAGATCAAAGGATCTTCTTGAGATCCTTTTTTTCTG
CGCGTAATCTGCTGCTTGCAAACAAAAAAACCACCGCTACCAGCGGTGGTTTGTTTGCCGGATCAAGAGC
TACCAACTCTTTTTCCGAAGGTAACTGGCTTCAGCAGAGCGCAGATACCAAATACTGTCCTTCTAGTGTA
GCCGTAGTTAGGCCACCACTTCAAGAACTCTGTAGCACCGCCTACATACCTCGCTCTGCTAATCCTGTTA
CCAGTGGCTGCTGCCAGTGGCGATAAGTCGTGTCTTACCGGGTTGGACTCAAGACGATAGTTACCGGATA
AGGCGCAGCGGTCGGGCTGAACGGGGGGTTCGTGCACACAGCCCAGCTTGGAGCGAACGACCTACACCGA
ACTGAGATACCTACAGCGTGAGCATTGAGAAAGCGCCACGCTTCCCGAAGGGAGAAAGGCGGACAGGTAT
CCGGTAAGCGGCAGGGTCGGAACAGGAGAGCGCACGAGGGAGCTTCCAGGGGGAAACGCCTGGTATCTTT
ATAGTCCTGTCGGGTTTCGCCACCTCTGACTTGAGCGTCGATTTTTGTGATGCTCGTCAGGGGGGCGGAG
CCTATGGAAAAACGCCAGCAACGCGGCCTTTTTACGGTTCCTGGCCTTTTGCTGGCCTTTTGCTCACATG
TTCTTTCCTGCGTTATCCCCTGATTCTGTGGATAACCGTATTACCGCCTTTGAGTGAGCTGATACCGCTC
GCCGCAGCCGAACGACCGAGCGCAGCGAGTCAGTGAGCGAGGAAGCGGAGGAGCGCCCAATACGCAAACC
GCCTCTGTTTAAACGTTGGCCGATTCATTAATGCAGCTTGCGCCGTTCCACTTCGATGCGTCAGTGAAGC
GACATGAGGCGCGCCCGTATTCAGTGTCGCTGATTTGTATTGTCTGAAGTTGTTTTTACGTTAAGTTGAA
GCAGATCAATTAATACGATACCTGCGTCATAATTGATTATTTGACGTGGTTTGATGGCCTCCACGCACGT
TGTGATATGTAGAAGATAATCATTATCACTTTACGGGTCCTTTCCGGTGATCCGACAGGTTACGGGGCGG
CGACCTCGCGGGTTTTCGCTATTTATGAAAATTTTCCGGTTTAAGGCGTTTCCGTTCTTCTTCGTCATAA
CTTAATGAATTTATTTAAAATACCCTCTGAAAAGAAAGGAAACGACAGGTGCTGAAAGCGAGCTTTTTGG
CCTCTGTCGTTTCCTTTCTCTGTTTTTGTCCGTGGAATGAACAATGGAAGTCCGAGCTCATCGCTAATAA
CTTCGTATAGCATACATTATACGAAGTTATATTCGATGCGGCCGCTAATACGACTCACTATAGGGAGAAG
CTTGCTGAGGACACTCTTTCCCTACACGACGCTCTTCCGATCTTCATCCACGTGCATGCTGGA
Features (pLannotate 1.2.2; 22 found; start..end, strand, type, name):
     71..88      -  promoter       SP6 promoter (fragment): promoter for bacteriophage SP6 RNA polymerase
    127..144     +  promoter       tet promoter (fragment): E. coli promoter for tetracycline efflux protein gene
    228..887     -  CDS            CmR: chloramphenicol acetyltransferase; cat; confers resistance to chloramphenicol
    888..990     -  promoter       cat promoter: promoter of the E. coli cat gene encoding chloramphenicol acetyltransferase
   1106..1450    +  CDS            resD (fragment): REDF_ECOLI - Also known as D. Protein inferred from homology: Swiss-Prot protein existence level 3. Acts as a repressor of transcription and as a site-specific resolvase that cleaves at the RfsF site. From Escherichia coli (strain K12).
   1914..2133    +  rep_origin     ori2: secondary origin of replication for the bacterial F plasmid; also known as oriS
   2224..2979    +  CDS            repE: replication initiation protein for the bacterial F plasmid; repE
   2982..3232    +  misc_feature   incC: incC; incompatibility region of the bacterial F plasmid
   3558..4733    +  CDS            sopA: partitioning protein for the bacterial F plasmid; sopA
   4733..5704    +  CDS            sopB: partitioning protein for the bacterial F plasmid; sopB
   5777..6250    +  misc_feature   sopC: sopC; centromere-like partitioning region of the bacterial F plasmid
   6350..6496    +  CDS            yuaZ (fragment): YUAZ_ECO57 - Protein predicted: Swiss-Prot protein existence level 4. From Escherichia coli O157:H7.
   6510..6909    -  misc_feature   cos: lambda cos site; allows packaging into phage lambda particles
   6913..6979    +  CDS            lacZα (fragment): LacZα fragment of β-galactosidase; lacZ fragment
   6985..7084    -  misc_feature   bom (fragment): basis of mobility region from pBR322
   7186..7221    -  CDS            rop (fragment): Rop protein, which maintains plasmids at low copy number; rop
   7316..7420    +  promoter       AmpR promoter: bla
   7421..8281    +  CDS            AmpR: β-lactamase; bla; confers resistance to ampicillin, carbenicillin, and related antibiotics
   8452..9040    +  rep_origin     ori: high-copy-number ColE1/pMB1/pBR322/pUC origin of replication
   9324..9709    -  misc_feature   cos: lambda cos site; allows packaging into phage lambda particles
   9727..9760    +  protein_bind   loxP: Cre-mediated recombination occurs in the 8-bp core sequence (GCATACAT). Cre recombinase
   9776..9794    +  promoter       T7 promoter: promoter for bacteriophage T7 RNA polymerase
