>Addgene plasmid #89697 | pFosill-3 | addgene full sequence | sequence record 177104 | Addgene NGS Result
TAATACGACTCACTATAGGGAGAAGCTTGCTGAGGACACTCTTTCCCTACACGACGCTCTTCCGATCTTC
ATCCACGTGCATGCTGGATCCTACCTCATTCGTGATACAGATCGGAAGAGCGGTTCAGCAGGAATGCCGA
GACCGATCCTCAGCGATCCTATAGTGTCACCTAAATCGTATGCGGCCGCCCGGGCCGTCGACCAATTCTC
ATGTTTGACAGCTTATCATCGAATTTCTGCCATTCATCCGCTTATTATCACTTATTCAGGCGTAGCAACC
AGGCGTTTAAGGGCACCAATAACTGCCTTAAAAAAATTACGCCCCGCCCTGCCACTCATCGCAGTACTGT
TGTAATTCATTAAGCATTCTGCCGACATGGAAGCCATCACAAACGGCATGATGAACCTGAATCGCCAGCG
GCATCAGCACCTTGTCGCCTTGCGTATAATATTTGCCCATGGTGAAAACGGGGGCGAAGAAGTTGTCCAT
ATTGGCCACGTTTAAATCAAAACTGGTGAAACTCACCCAGGGATTGGCTGAGACGAAAAACATATTCTCA
ATAAACCCTTTAGGGAAATAGGCCAGGTTTTCACCGTAACACGCCACATCTTGCGAATATATGTGTAGAA
ACTGCCGGAAATCGTCGTGGTATTCACTCCAGAGCGATGAAAACGTTTCAGTTTGCTCATGGAAAACGGT
GTAACAAGGGTGAACACTATCCCATATCACCAGCTCACCGTCTTTCATTGCCATACGGAATTCCGGATGA
GCATTCATCAGGCGGGCAAGAATGTGAATAAAGGCCGGATAAAACTTGTGCTTATTTTTCTTTACGGTCT
TTAAAAAGGCCGTAATATCCAGCTGAACGGTCTGGTTATAGGTACATTGAGCAACTGACTGAAATGCCTC
AAAATGTTCTTTACGATGCCATTGGGATATATCAACGGTGGTATATCCAGTGATTTTTTTCTCCATTTTA
GCTTCCTTAGCTCCTGAAAATCTCGATAACTCAAAAAATACGCCCGGTAGTGATCTTATTTCATTATGGT
GAAAGTTGGAACCTCTTACGTGCCGATCAACGTCTCATTTTCGCCAAAAGTTGGCCCAGGGCTTCCCGGT
ATCAACAGGGACACCAGGATTTATTTATTCTGCGAAGTGATCTTCCGTCACAGGTATTTATTCGCGATAA
GCTCATGGAGCGGCGTAACCGTCGCACAGGAAGGACAGAGAAAGCGCGGATCTGGGAAGTGACGGACAGA
ACGGTCAGGACCTGGATTGGGGAGGCGGTTGCCGCCGCTGCTGCTGACGGTGTGACGTTCTCTGTTCCGG
TCACACCACATACGTTCCGCCATTCCTATGCGATGCACATGCTGTATGCCGGTATACCGCTGAAAGTTCT
GCAAAGCCTGATGGGACATAAGTCCATCAGTTCAACGGAAGTCTACACGAAGGTTTTTGCGCTGGATGTG
GCTGCCCGGCACCGGGTGCAGTTTGCGATGCCGGAGTCTGATGCGGTTGCGATGCTGAAACAATTATCCT
GAGAATAAATGCCTTGGCCTTTATATGGAAATGTGGAACTGAGTGGATATGCTGTTTTTGTCTGTTAAAC
AGAGAAGCTGGCTGTTATCCACTGAGAAGCGAACGAAACAGTCGGGAAAATCTCCCATTATCGTAGAGAT
CCGCATTATTAATCTCAGGAGCCTGTGTAGCGTTTATAGGAAGTAGTGTTCTGTCATGATGCCTGCAAGC
GGTAACGAAAACGATTTGAATATGCCTTCAGGAACAATAGAAATCTTCGTGCGGTGTTACGTTGAAGTGG
AGCGGATTATGTCAGCAATGGACAGAACAACCTAATGAACACAGAACCATGATGTGGTCTGTCCTTTTAC
AGCCAGTAGTGCTCGCCGCAGTCGAGCGACAGGGCGAAGCCCTCGAGTGAGCGAGGAAGCACCAGGGAAC
AGCACTTATATATTCTGCTTACACACGATGCCTGAAAAAACTTCCCTTGGGGTTATCCACTTATCCACGG
GGATATTTTTATAATTATTTTTTTTATAGTTTTTAGATCTTCTTTTTTAGAGCGCCTTGTAGGCCTTTAT
CCATGCTGGTTCTAGAGAAGGTGTTGTGACAAATTGCCCTTTCAGTGTGACAAATCACCCTCAAATGACA
GTCCTGTCTGTGACAAATTGCCCTTAACCCTGTGACAAATTGCCCTCAGAAGAAGCTGTTTTTTCACAAA
GTTATCCCTGCTTATTGACTCTTTTTTATTTAGTGTGACAATCTAAAAACTTGTCACACTTCACATGGAT
CTGTCATGGCGGAAACAGCGGTTATCAATCACAAGAAACGTAAAAATAGCCCGCGAATCGTCCAGTCAAA
CGACCTCACTGAGGCGGCATATAGTCTCTCCCGGGATCAAAAACGTATGCTGTATCTGTTCGTTGACCAG
ATCAGAAAATCTGATGGCACCCTACAGGAACATGACGGTATCTGCGAGATCCATGTTGCTAAATATGCTG
AAATATTCGGATTGACCTCTGCGGAAGCCAGTAAGGATATACGGCAGGCATTGAAGAGTTTCGCGGGGAA
GGAAGTGGTTTTTTATCGCCCTGAAGAGGATGCCGGCGATGAAAAAGGCTATGAATCTTTTCCTTGGTTT
ATCAAACGTGCGCACAGTCCATCCAGAGGGCTTTACAGTGTACATATCAACCCATATCTCATTCCCTTCT
TTATCGGGTTACAGAACCGGTTTACGCAGTTTCGGCTTAGTGAAACAAAAGAAATCACCAATCCGTATGC
CATGCGTTTATACGAATCCCTGTGTCAGTATCGTAAGCCGGATGGCTCAGGCATCGTCTCTCTGAAAATC
GACTGGATCATAGAGCGTTACCAGCTGCCTCAAAGTTACCAGCGTATGCCTGACTTCCGCCGCCGCTTCC
TGCAGGTCTGTGTTAATGAGATCAACAGCAGAACTCCAATGCGCCTCTCATACATTGAGAAAAAGAAAGG
CCGCCAGACGACTCATATCGTATTTTCCTTCCGCGATATCACTTCCATGACGACAGGATAGTCTGAGGGT
TATCTGTCACAGATTTGAGGGTGGTTCGTCACATTTGTTCTGACCTACTGAGGGTAATTTGTCACAGTTT
TGCTGTTTCCTTCAGCCTGCATGGATTTTCTCATACTTTTTGAACTGTAATTTTTAAGGAAGCCAAATTT
GAGGGCAGTTTGTCACAGTTGATTTCCTTCTCTTTCCCTTCGTCATGTGACCTGATATCGGGGGTTAGTT
CGTCATCATTGATGAGGGTTGATTATCACAGTTTATTACTCTGAATTGGCTATCCGCGTGTGTACCTCTA
CCTGGAGTTTTTCCCACGGTGGATATTTCTTCTTGCGCTGAGCGTAAGAGCTATCTGACAGAACAGTTCT
TCTTTGCTTCCTCGCCAGTTCGCTCGCTATGCTCGGTTACACGGCTGCGGCGAGCGCTAGTGATAATAAG
TGACTGAGGTATGTGCTCCTCTTATCTCCTTTTGTAGTGTTGCTCTTATTTTAAACAACTTTGCGGTTTT
TTGATGACTTTGCGATTTTGTTGTTGCTTTGCAGTAAATTGCAAGATTTAATAAAAAAACGCAAAGCAAT
GATTAAAGGATGTTCAGAATGAAACTCATGGAAACACTTAACCAGTGCATAAACGCTGGTCATGAAATGA
CGAAGGCTATCGCCATTGCACAGTTTAATGATGACAGCCCGGAAGCGAGGAAAATAACCCGGCGCTGGAG
AATAGGTGAAGCAGCGGATTTAGTTGGGGTTTCTTCTCAGGCTATCAGAGATGCCGAGAAAGCAGGGCGA
CTACCGCACCCGGATATGGAAATTCGAGGACGGGTTGAGCAACGAGTTGGTTATACAATTGAACAAATTA
ATCATATGCGTGATGTGTTTGGTACGCGATTGCGACGTGCTGAAGACGTATTTCCACCGGTGATCGGGGT
TGCTGCTCATAAAGGTGGCGTTTACAAAACCTCAGTTTCTGTTCATCTTGCTCAGGATCTGGCTCTGAAG
GGGCTACGAGTTTTGCTCGTGGAAGGTAACGACCCCCAGGGAACAGCCTCAATGTATCACGGATGGGTAC
CAGATCTTCATATTCATGCAGAAGACACTCTCCTGCCTTTCTATCTTGGGGAAAAGGACGATGTCACTTA
TGCAATAAAGCCCACTTGCTGGCCGGGGCTTGACATTATTCCTTCCTGTCTGGCTCTGCACCGTATTGAA
ACTGAGTTAATGGGCAAATTTGATGAAGGTAAACTGCCCACCGATCCACACCTGATGCTCCGACTGGCCA
TTGAAACTGTTGCTCATGACTATGATGTCATAGTTATTGACAGCGCACCTAACCTGGGTATCGGCACGAT
TAATGTCGTATGTGCTGCTGATGTGCTGATTGTTCCCACGCCTGCTGAGTTGTTTGACTACACCTCCGCA
CTGCAGTTTTTCGATATGCTTCGTGATCTGCTCAAGAACGTTGATCTTAAAGGGTTCGAGCCTGATGTAC
GTATTTTGCTTACCAAATACAGCAATAGTAATGGCTCTCAGTCCCCGTGGATGGAGGAGCAAATTCGGGA
TGCCTGGGGAAGCATGGTTCTAAAAAATGTTGTACGTGAAACGGATGAAGTTGGTAAAGGTCAGATCCGG
ATGAGAACTGTTTTTGAACAGGCCATTGATCAACGCTCCTCAACTGGTGCCTGGAGAAATGCTCTTTCTA
TTTGGGAACCTGTCTGCAATGAAATTTTCGATCGTCTGATTAAACCACGCTGGGAGATTAGATAATGAAG
CGTGCGCCTGTTATTCCAAAACATACGCTCAATACTCAACCGGTTGAAGATACTTCGTTATCGACACCAG
CTGCCCCGATGGTGGATTCGTTAATTGCGCGCGTAGGAGTAATGGCTCGCGGTAATGCCATTACTTTGCC
TGTATGTGGTCGGGATGTGAAGTTTACTCTTGAAGTGCTCCGGGGTGATAGTGTTGAGAAGACCTCTCGG
GTATGGTCAGGTAATGAACGTGACCAGGAGCTGCTTACTGAGGACGCACTGGATGATCTCATCCCTTCTT
TTCTACTGACTGGTCAACAGACACCGGCGTTCGGTCGAAGAGTATCTGGTGTCATAGAAATTGCCGATGG
GAGTCGCCGTCGTAAAGCTGCTGCACTTACCGAAAGTGATTATCGTGTTCTGGTTGGCGAGCTGGATGAT
GAGCAGATGGCTGCATTATCCAGATTGGGTAACGATTATCGCCCAACAAGTGCTTATGAACGTGGTCAGC
GTTATGCAAGCCGATTGCAGAATGAATTTGCTGGAAATATTTCTGCGCTGGCTGATGCGGAAAATATTTC
ACGTAAGATTATTACCCGCTGTATCAACACCGCCAAATTGCCTAAATCAGTTGTTGCTCTTTTTTCTCAC
CCCGGTGAACTATCTGCCCGGTCAGGTGATGCACTTCAAAAAGCCTTTACAGATAAAGAGGAATTACTTA
AGCAGCAGGCATCTAACCTTCATGAGCAGAAAAAAGCTGGGGTGATATTTGAAGCTGAAGAAGTTATCAC
TCTTTTAACTTCTGTGCTTAAAACGTCATCTGCATCAAGAACTAGTTTAAGCTCACGACATCAGTTTGCT
CCTGGAGCGACAGTATTGTATAAGGGCGATAAAATGGTGCTTAACCTGGACAGGTCTCGTGTTCCAACTG
AGTGTATAGAGAAAATTGAGGCCATTCTTAAGGAACTTGAAAAGCCAGCACCCTGATGCGACCACGTTTT
AGTCTACGTTTATCTGTCTTTACTTAATGTCCTTTGTTACAGGCCAGAAAGCATAACTGGCCTGAATATT
CTCTCTGGGCCCACTGTTCCACTTGTATCGTCGGTCTGATAATCAGACTGGGACCACGGTCCCACTCGTA
TCGTCGGTCTGATTATTAGTCTGGGACCACGGTCCCACTCGTATCGTCGGTCTGATTATTAGTCTGGGAC
CACGGTCCCACTCGTATCGTCGGTCTGATAATCAGACTGGGACCACGGTCCCACTCGTATCGTCGGTCTG
ATTATTAGTCTGGGACCATGGTCCCACTCGTATCGTCGGTCTGATTATTAGTCTGGGACCACGGTCCCAC
TCGTATCGTCGGTCTGATTATTAGTCTGGAACCACGGTCCCACTCGTATCGTCGGTCTGATTATTAGTCT
GGGACCACGGTCCCACTCGTATCGTCGGTCTGATTATTAGTCTGGGACCACGATCCCACTCGTGTTGTCG
GTCTGATTATCGGTCTGGGACCACGGTCCCACTTGTATTGTCGATCAGACTATCAGCGTGAGACTACGAT
TCCATCAATGCCTGTCAAGGGCAAGTATTGACATGTCGTCGTAACCTGTAGAACGGAGTAACCTCGGTGT
GCGGTTGTATGCCTGCTGTGGATTGCTGCTGTGTCCTGCTTATCCACAACATTTTGCGCACGGTTATGTG
GACAAAATACCTGGTTACCCAGGCCGTGCCGGCACGTTAACCGGGCTGCATCCGATGCAAGTGTGTCGCT
GTCGACGAGCTCGCGAGCTCGGACATGAGGTTGCCCCGTATTCAGTGTCGCTGATTTGTATTGTCTGAAG
TTGTTTTTACGTTAAGTTGATGCAGATCAATTAATACGATACCTGCGTCATAATTGATTATTTGACGTGG
TTTGATGGCCTCCACGCACGTTGTGATATGTAGATGATAATCATTATCACTTTACGGGTCCTTTCCGGTG
ATCCGACAGGTTACGGGGCGGCGACCTCGCGGGTTTTCGCTATTTATGAAAATTTTCCGGTTTAAGGCGT
TTCCGTTCTTCTTCGTCATAACTTAATGTTTTTATTTAAAATACCCTCTGAAAAGAAAGGAAACGACAGG
TGCTGAAAGCGAGCTTTTTGGCCTCTGTCGTTTCCTTTCTCTGTTTTTGTCCGTGGAATGAACAATGGAA
GTCCTGGCGTAATAGCGAAGAGGCCCGCACCGATCGCCCTTCCCAACAGTTGCGCAGCCTGAATGGCGAA
TGGCGCCTGATGCGGTATTTTCTCCTTACGCATCTGTGCGGTATTTCACACCGCATATGGTGCACTCTCA
GTACAATCTGCTCTGATGCCGCATAGTTAAGCCAGCCCCGACACCCGCCAACACCCGCTGACGCGCCCTG
ACGGGCTTGTCTGCTCCCGGCATCCGCTTACAGACAAGCTGTGACCGTCTCCGGGAGCTGCATGTGTCAG
AGGTTTTCACCGTCATCACCGAAACGCGCGAGACGAAAGGGCCTCGTGATACGCCTATTTTTATAGGTTA
ATGTCATGATAATAATGGTTTCTTAGACGTCAGGTGGCACTTTTCGGGGAAATGTGCGCGGAACCCCTAT
TTGTTTATTTTTCTAAATACATTCAAATATGTATCCGCTCATGAGACAATAACCCTGATAAATGCTTCAA
TAATATTGAAAAAGGAAGAGTATGAGTATTCAACATTTCCGTGTCGCCCTTATTCCCTTTTTTGCGGCAT
TTTGCCTTCCTGTTTTTGCTCACCCAGAAACGCTGGTGAAAGTAAAAGATGCTGAAGATCAGTTGGGTGC
ACGAGTGGGTTACATCGAACTGGATCTCAACAGCGGTAAGATCCTTGAGAGTTTTCGCCCCGAAGAACGT
TTTCCAATGATGAGCACTTTTAAAGTTCTGCTATGTGGCGCGGTATTATCCCGTATTGACGCCGGGCAAG
AGCAACTCGGTCGCCGCATACACTATTCTCAGAATGACTTGGTTGAGTACTCACCAGTCACAGAAAAGCA
TCTTACGGATGGCATGACAGTAAGAGAATTATGCAGTGCTGCCATAACCATGAGTGATAACACTGCGGCC
AACTTACTTCTGACAACGATCGGAGGACCGAAGGAGCTAACCGCTTTTTTGCACAACATGGGGGATCATG
TAACTCGCCTTGATCGTTGGGAACCGGAGCTGAATGAAGCCATACCAAACGACGAGCGTGACACCACGAT
GCCTGTAGCAATGGCAACAACGTTGCGCAAACTATTAACTGGCGAACTACTTACTCTAGCTTCCCGGCAA
CAATTAATAGACTGGATGGAGGCGGATAAAGTTGCAGGACCACTTCTGCGCTCGGCCCTTCCGGCTGGCT
GGTTTATTGCTGATAAATCTGGAGCCGGTGAGCGTGGGTCTCGCGGTATCATTGCAGCACTGGGGCCAGA
TGGTAAGCCCTCCCGTATCGTAGTTATCTACACGACGGGGAGTCAGGCAACTATGGATGAACGAAATAGA
CAGATCGCTGAGATAGGTGCCTCACTGATTAAGCATTGGTAACTGTCAGACCAAGTTTACTCATATATAC
TTTAGATTGATTTAAAACTTCATTTTTAATTTAAAAGGATCTAGGTGAAGATCCTTTTTGATAATCTCAT
GACCAAAATCCCTTAACGTGAGTTTTCGTTCCACTGAGCGTCAGACCCCGTAGAAAAGATCAAAGGATCT
TCTTGAGATCCTTTTTTTCTGCGCGTAATCTGCTGCTTGCAAACAAAAAAACCACCGCTACCAGCGGTGG
TTTGTTTGCCGGATCAAGAGCTACCAACTCTTTTTCCGAAGGTAACTGGCTTCAGCAGAGCGCAGATACC
AAATACTGTTCTTCTAGTGTAGCCGTAGTTAGGCCACCACTTCAAGAACTCTGTAGCACCGCCTACATAC
CTCGCTCTGCTAATCCTGTTACCAGTGGCTGCTGCCAGTGGCGATAAGTCGTGTCTTACCGGGTTGGACT
CAAGACGATAGTTACCGGATAAGGCGCAGCGGTCGGGCTGAACGGGGGGTTCGTGCACACAGCCCAGCTT
GGAGCGAACGACCTACACCGAACTGAGATACCTACAGCGTGAGCTATGAGAAAGCGCCACGCTTCCCGAA
GGGAGAAAGGCGGACAGGTATCCGGTAAGCGGCAGGGTCGGAACAGGAGAGCGCACGAGGGAGCTTCCAG
GGGGAAACGCCTGGTATCTTTATAGTCCTGTCGGGTTTCGCCACCTCTGACTTGAGCGTCGATTTTTGTG
ATGCTCGTCAGGGGGGCGGAGCCTATGGAAAAACGCCAGCAACGCGGCCTTTTTACGGTTCCTGGCCTTT
TGCTGGCCTTTTGCTCACATGTTCTTTCCTGCGTTATCCCCTGATTCTGTGGATAACCGTATTACCGCCT
TTGAGTGAGCTGATACCGCTCGCCGCAGCCGAACGACCGAGCGCAGCGAGTCAGTGAGCGAGGAAGCGGA
GGAGCGCCCAATACGCAAACCGCCTCTGTTTAAACGTTGGCCGATTCATTAATGCAGCTTGCGCCGTTCC
ACTTCGATGCGTCAGTGAAGCGACATGAGGCGCGCCCGTATTCAGTGTCGCTGATTTGTATTGTCTGAAG
TTGTTTTTACGTTAAGTTGAAGCAGATCAATTAATACGATACCTGCGTCATAATTGATTATTTGACGTGG
TTTGATGGCCTCCACGCACGTTGTGATATGTAGAAGATAATCATTATCACTTTACGGGTCCTTTCCGGTG
ATCCGACAGGTTACGGGGCGGCGACCTCGCGGGTTTTCGCTATTTATGAAAATTTTCCGGTTTAAGGCGT
TTCCGTTCTTCTTCGTCATAACTTAATGAATTTATTTAAAATACCCTCTGAAAAGAAAGGAAACGACAGG
TGCTGAAAGCGAGCTTTTTGGCCTCTGTCGTTTCCTTTCTCTGTTTTTGTCCGTGGAATGAACAATGGAA
GTCCGAGCTCATCGCTAATAACTTCGTATAGCATACATTATACGAAGTTATATTCGATGCGGCCGC
Features (pLannotate 1.2.2; 22 found; start..end, strand, type, name):
      1..19      +  promoter       T7 promoter: promoter for bacteriophage T7 RNA polymerase
    159..176     -  promoter       SP6 promoter (fragment): promoter for bacteriophage SP6 RNA polymerase
    215..232     +  promoter       tet promoter (fragment): E. coli promoter for tetracycline efflux protein gene
    317..976     -  CDS            CmR: chloramphenicol acetyltransferase; cat; confers resistance to chloramphenicol
    977..1079    -  promoter       cat promoter: promoter of the E. coli cat gene encoding chloramphenicol acetyltransferase
   1195..1539    +  CDS            resD (fragment): REDF_ECOLI - Also known as D. Protein inferred from homology: Swiss-Prot protein existence level 3. Acts as a repressor of transcription and as a site-specific resolvase that cleaves at the RfsF site. From Escherichia coli (strain K12).
   2006..2225    +  rep_origin     ori2: secondary origin of replication for the bacterial F plasmid; also known as oriS
   2316..3071    +  CDS            repE: replication initiation protein for the bacterial F plasmid; repE
   3074..3324    +  misc_feature   incC: incC; incompatibility region of the bacterial F plasmid
   3650..4825    +  CDS            sopA: partitioning protein for the bacterial F plasmid; sopA
   4825..5796    +  CDS            sopB: partitioning protein for the bacterial F plasmid; sopB
   5869..6342    +  misc_feature   sopC: sopC; centromere-like partitioning region of the bacterial F plasmid
   6442..6588    +  CDS            yuaZ (fragment): YUAZ_ECO57 - Protein predicted: Swiss-Prot protein existence level 4. From Escherichia coli O157:H7.
   6602..7000    -  misc_feature   cos: lambda cos site; allows packaging into phage lambda particles
   7004..7070    +  CDS            lacZα (fragment): LacZα fragment of β-galactosidase; lacZ fragment
   7076..7175    -  misc_feature   bom (fragment): basis of mobility region from pBR322
   7277..7312    -  CDS            rop (fragment): Rop protein, which maintains plasmids at low copy number; rop
   7407..7511    +  promoter       AmpR promoter: bla
   7512..8372    +  CDS            AmpR: β-lactamase; bla; confers resistance to ampicillin, carbenicillin, and related antibiotics
   8543..9131    +  rep_origin     ori: high-copy-number ColE1/pMB1/pBR322/pUC origin of replication
   9415..9800    -  misc_feature   cos: lambda cos site; allows packaging into phage lambda particles
   9818..9851    +  protein_bind   loxP: Cre-mediated recombination occurs in the 8-bp core sequence (GCATACAT). Cre recombinase
