[The description below was written by a language model from this plasmid's Addgene catalogue record and pLannotate feature annotations shown in this document.]
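Description:
pFosill-3 is an empty fosmid cloning vector derived from pFOS1, designed so that large-insert genomic libraries made in it can later be converted into libraries sequenceable on the Illumina platform. According to the record, the backbone was modified by removing SapI sites and by placing Nb.BbvCI nicking sites together with the Illumina SBS3 and SBS8 sequences in the cloning site. These small elements are not picked up by the automated annotation. They presumably lie in the region flanked by the T7 and SP6 promoters, where they would sit directly next to the ends of any cloned fragment. No insert is present, and cloning is by restriction enzyme.

The two feature tables, from the depositor sequence and the repository sequencing result, are nearly the same length and show the same parts in the same order, differing only in the start coordinate. Both are slightly longer than the listed backbone size.

The F-plasmid module comprises ori2, repE, incC and the sopA/sopB/sopC partitioning system, which together give stable, very low-copy maintenance of large inserts. It is linked to a chloramphenicol resistance gene under the cat promoter. A second segment, bracketed by two lambda cos sites, carries a high-copy ColE1/pUC-type origin and the ampicillin resistance gene, along with remnants of bom, rop and lacZα. This segment lets the empty vector be propagated under ampicillin selection, as listed in the record. The cos sites allow ligated vector–insert molecules to be packaged into lambda particles. In pFOS1-type vectors the segment between them is generally lost at that step, although the record does not spell this out. A single loxP site lies beside the T7 promoter, and its role is not stated.
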