Addgene plasmid #89697: pFosill-3
Purpose: (Empty Backbone) to make Fosmids that can be converted into Illumina sequencable libraries
Depositing lab: Andreas Gnirke. Depositing organization: Broad Institute. Publication: Paired-end sequencing of Fosmid libraries by Illumina. Williams LJ, Tabbaa DG, Li N, Berlin AM, Shea TP, Maccallum I, Lawrence MS, Drier Y, Getz G, Young SK, Jaffe DB, Nusbaum C, Gnirke A. Genome Res. 2012 Nov;22(11):2241-9. doi: 10.1101/gr.138925.112. Epub 2012 Jul 16. PubMed 22800726.
Backbone
  Vector backbone: pFOS1
  Backbone size (bp): 9738
  Modifications to backbone: Removed SapI sites from backbone. Inserted Nb.BbvCI nicking sites, SBS3 and SBS8 Illumina sequences into cloning site.
  Vector type: Bacterial Expression
Growth in bacteria
  Bacterial resistance: Ampicillin, 100 μg/mL
  Growth temperature: 30°C
  Growth strain: Stbl2
  Copy number: Unknown
Gene/Insert
  Cloning method: Restriction Enzyme
Terms and licenses: Academic/Nonprofit Terms; Industry Terms: Not Available to Industry
How to cite: pFosill-3 was a gift from Andreas Gnirke (Addgene plasmid # 89697 ; http://n2t.net/addgene:89697 ; RRID:Addgene_89697)
